Addgene plasmid #161760: pMOD_B-Pho2-1/2-2-Csy4
Purpose: MODULE B Csy4 vector with 6x gRNAs targeting the four MsPho2-1abcd and MsPho2-2abcd genes in alfalfa (pMOD_B2103 - #91061)
Depositing lab: Shaun Curtin. Depositing organization: USDA ARS Midwest Area, Plant Science Research Unit. Publication: Alfalfa (Medicago sativa L.) pho2 mutant plants hyperaccumulate phosphate. Miller SS, Dornbusch MR, Farmer AD, Huertas R, Gutierrez-Gonzalez JJ, Young ND, Samac DA, Curtin SJ. G3 (Bethesda). 2022 May 30;12(6). pii: 6574359. doi: 10.1093/g3journal/jkac096. PubMed 35471600.
Backbone
  Vector backbone: pMOD_B2103
  Backbone manufacturer: Voytas Plant Genome Engineering Tool kit
  Backbone size w/o insert (bp): 1990
  Total vector size (bp): 3428
  Vector type: Bacterial Expression
Growth in bacteria
  Bacterial resistance: Ampicillin, 100 μg/mL
  Growth temperature: 37°C
  Growth strain: DH5alpha
  Copy number: High Copy
Gene/Insert
  Gene/Insert name: gRNAs (alt name: gRNAs)
  gRNA/shRNA sequence: MsPho2-1 and MsPho2-2
  Species: alflafa
  Promoter: CmYLCV Promoter
  Cloning method: Gateway Cloning
  Sequencing primers: 5′ CTAGAAGTAGTCAAGGCGGC
Terms and licenses: Academic/Nonprofit Terms; Industry Terms: Not Available to Industry
How to cite: pMOD_B-Pho2-1/2-2-Csy4 was a gift from Shaun Curtin (Addgene plasmid # 161760 ; http://n2t.net/addgene:161760 ; RRID:Addgene_161760)
