[The description below was written by a language model from this plasmid's Addgene catalogue record and pLannotate feature annotations shown in this document.]
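Description:
pMOD_B-Pho2-1/2-2-Csy4 is a small (about 3.4 kb) "module B" plasmid built on the pMOD_B2103 backbone from the Voytas plant genome engineering toolkit. It carries a multiplexed guide RNA array aimed at the MsPho2-1 and MsPho2-2 genes of alfalfa (Medicago sativa), with each gene present as four copies (a–d). The plasmid is propagated in E. coli at high copy from a ColE1/pUC-type origin and selected with ampicillin through the bla gene and its native promoter. Although catalogued as a bacterial expression vector, in practice it is an intermediate cloning module rather than a vector for expressing anything in bacteria.

The payload is a single polycistronic transcription unit. According to the record it is driven by the CmYLCV (Cestrum yellow leaf curling virus) promoter, a Pol II plant promoter. The automated annotation did not detect this promoter, which presumably lies in the unannotated region upstream of the array. The feature table shows six Streptococcus pyogenes Cas9 gRNA scaffolds at regular spacing, consistent with the six gRNAs stated, followed by a CaMV polyadenylation signal. A CRISPR direct repeat element is annotated just before the first scaffold. In the Csy4 system, such short repeat hairpins flank each guide and are cleaved by the Csy4 endoribonuclease, releasing individual functional gRNAs from the long transcript. Only one repeat was annotated, though the spacing suggests others sit between the scaffolds.

Neither Cas9 nor Csy4 is encoded here. In this modular system they would be supplied from a companion module and combined with this one in a plant transformation vector. The associated work used the guides to generate alfalfa pho2 mutants that hyperaccumulate phosphate.
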