Features (pLannotate 1.2.2; 11 found; start..end, strand, type, name):
     80..668     +  rep_origin     ori: high-copy-number ColE1/pMB1/pBR322/pUC origin of replication
   1349..1376    +  ncRNA          CRISPR-DR4: Accession: RF01317 - CRISPR RNA direct repeat element
   1390..1465    +  misc_RNA       gRNA scaffold: guide RNA scaffold for the Streptococcus pyogenes CRISPR/Cas9 system
   1506..1581    +  misc_RNA       gRNA scaffold: guide RNA scaffold for the Streptococcus pyogenes CRISPR/Cas9 system
   1622..1697    +  misc_RNA       gRNA scaffold: guide RNA scaffold for the Streptococcus pyogenes CRISPR/Cas9 system
   1738..1813    +  misc_RNA       gRNA scaffold: guide RNA scaffold for the Streptococcus pyogenes CRISPR/Cas9 system
   1854..1929    +  misc_RNA       gRNA scaffold: guide RNA scaffold for the Streptococcus pyogenes CRISPR/Cas9 system
   1970..2045    +  misc_RNA       gRNA scaffold: guide RNA scaffold for the Streptococcus pyogenes CRISPR/Cas9 system
   2085..2259    +  polyA_signal   CaMV poly(A) signal: cauliflower mosaic virus polyadenylation signal
   2340..2440    +  promoter       AmpR promoter: bla
   2441..3301    +  CDS            AmpR: β-lactamase; bla; confers resistance to ampicillin, carbenicillin, and related antibiotics
>Addgene plasmid #161760 | pMOD_B-Pho2-1/2-2-Csy4 | addgene full sequence | sequence record 393505 | Addgene NGS Result
GCCTTGACGGCAAAATCCCTTAACGTGAGTTTTCGTTCCACTGAGCGTCAGACCCCGTAGAAAAGATCAA
AGGATCTTCTTGAGATCCTTTTTTTCTGCGCGTAATCTGCTGCTTGCAAACAAAAAAACCACCGCTACCA
GCGGTGGTTTGTTTGCCGGATCAAGAGCTACTAACTCTTTTTCCGAAGGTAACTGGCTTCAGCAGAGCGC
AGATACCAAATACTGTTCTTCTAGTGTAGCCGTAGTTAGGCCACCACTTCAAGAACTCTGTAGCACCGCC
TACATACCTCGCTCTGCTAATCCTGTTACCAGTGGCTGCTGCCAGTGGCGATAAGTCGTGTCTTACCGGG
TTGGACTCAAGACGATAGTTACCGGATAAGGCGCAGCGGTCGGGCTGAACGGGGGGTTCGTGCTCACAGC
CCAGCTTGGAGCGAACGACCTACACCGAACTGAGATACCTACAGCGTGAGCTATGAGAAAGCGCCACGCT
TCCCGAAGGGAGAAAGGCGGACAGGTATCCGGTAAGCGGCAGGGTCGGAACAGGAGAGCGCACGAGGGAG
CTTCCAGGGGGAAACGCCTGGTATCTTTATAGTCCTGTCGGGTTTCGCCACCTCTGACTTGAGCGTCGAT
TTTTGTGATGCTCGTCAGGGGGGCGGAGCCTATGGAAAAACGCCAGCAACGCGGCCTTTTTACGGTTCCT
GGCCTTTTGCTGGCCTTTTGCTCACATGTTCTTTCCTGCGTTATCCCCTGATTCTGTGGATAACCGTATT
ACCGCCTTTGAGTGAGCTGATACCGCTCGCCGCAGCCGAACGACCGAGCGCAGCGAGTCAGTGAGCGAGG
AAGCGGGAGAGCGCCCACCTGCCAGGGGACGGCGCGCTGGCAGACATACTGTCCCACAAATGAAGATGGA
ATCTGTAAAAGAAAACGCGTGAAATAATGCGTCTGACAAAGGTTAGGTCGGCTGCCTTTAATCAATACCA
AAGTGGTCCCTACCACGATGGAAAAACTGTGCAGTCGGTTTGGCTTTTTCTGACGAACAAATAAGATTCG
TGGCCGACAGGTGGGGGTCCACCATGTGAAGGCATCTTCAGACTCCAATAATGGAGCAATGACGTAAGGG
CTTACGAAATAAGTAAGGGTAGTTTGGGAAATGTCCACTCACCCGTCAGTCTATAAATACTTAGCCCCTC
CCTCATTGTTAAGGGAGCAAAATCTCAGAGAGATAGTCCTAGAGAGAGAAAGAGAGCAAGTAGCCTAGAA
GTAGTCAAGGCGGCGAAGTATTCAGGCACGTGGCCAGGAAGAAGAAAAGCCAAGACGACGAAAACAGGTA
AGAGCTAAGCTTCCTGCAGGTTCACTGCCGTATAGGCAGATTAGAACCTAAAGGAACCGGTTTTAGAGCT
AGAAATAGCAAGTTAAAATAAGGCTAGTCCGTTATCAACTTGAAAAAGTGGCACCGAGTCGGTGCGTTCA
CTGCCGTATAGGCAGAATTGGGAAGATAAAGACCAGTTTTAGAGCTAGAAATAGCAAGTTAAAATAAGGC
TAGTCCGTTATCAACTTGAAAAAGTGGCACCGAGTCGGTGCGTTCACTGCCGTATAGGCAGGTTTGAGTC
TCCTAAATACGGTTTTAGAGCTAGAAATAGCAAGTTAAAATAAGGCTAGTCCGTTATCAACTTGAAAAAG
TGGCACCGAGTCGGTGCGTTCACTGCCGTATAGGCAGATTATGTAACTAAGGGGCCAGTTTTAGAGCTAG
AAATAGCAAGTTAAAATAAGGCTAGTCCGTTATCAACTTGAAAAAGTGGCACCGAGTCGGTGCGTTCACT
GCCGTATAGGCAGTCACACGCAAACTGGCAGCTGTTTTAGAGCTAGAAATAGCAAGTTAAAATAAGGCTA
GTCCGTTATCAACTTGAAAAAGTGGCACCGAGTCGGTGCGTTCACTGCCGTATAGGCAGGTTCAAAGGCC
GCTCGAGGAGTTTTAGAGCTAGAAATAGCAAGTTAAAATAAGGCTAGTCCGTTATCAACTTGAAAAAGTG
GCACCGAGTCGGTGCGTTCACTGCCGTATAGGCAGGTCGATCGACAAGCTCGAGTTTCTCCATAATAATG
TGTGAGTAGTTCCCAGATAAGGGAATTAGGGTTCCTATAGGGTTTCGCTCATGTGTTGAGCATATAAGAA
ACCCTTAGTATGTATTTGTATTTGTAAAATACTTCTATCAATAAAATTTCTAATTCCTAAAACCAAAATC
CAGTACTAAAATCCAGATCCCCCGAATTAGAGCTCTACCGGTGACGCAGGTGATGAAAAGCCTTAGGGTC
AGGTGGCACTTTTCGGGGAAATGTGCGATGAACCCCTATTTGTTTATTTTTCTAAATACATTCAAATATG
TATCCGCTAATGAGACAATAACCCTGATAAATGCTTCAATTATATTGAAAAAGGAAGAGTATGAGTATCC
AACATTTCCGTGTCGCCCTTATTCCCTTTTTTGCGGCCTTCTGCCTTCCTGTTTTTGCTCACCCAGAAAC
GCTGGTGAAAGTAAAAGATGCTGAAGATCAGTTGGGTGCCCGAGTGGGTTACATTGAACTGGATCTCAAC
AGCGGCAAAATCTTAGAGAGTTTTCGCCCCGAAGAACGCTTCCCAATGATGAGCACTTTCAAAGTTCTGC
TATGTGGCGCGGTGTTATCCCGTATTGATGCTGGGCAAGAGCAACTCGGTCGCCGCATACACTATTCTCA
GAATGACTTGGTTGAGTATTCACCAGTCACAGAAAAGCATCTTACGGATGGCATGACAGTAAGAGAATTA
TGTAGTGCTGCCATAACCATGAGTGATAACACTGCGGCCAACTTACTTCTGACAACGATTGGAGGACCGA
AGGAGCTAACCGCTTTTTTGCACAACATGGGGGATCATGTAACTCGCCTTGATCGTTGGGAACCGGAGCT
GAATGAAGCCATACCAAACGACGAGCGTGACACCACGATGCCTGTAGCAATGGCAACAACTCTCCGCAAA
CTATTAACTGGCGAACTACTTACTCTTGCTTCACGCCAGCAACTCATTGACTGGATGGAGGCGGACAAAG
TTGCAGGACCACTTCTGCGCTCGGCACTTCCGGCTGGCTGGTTTATTGCTGATAAATCTGGAGCCGGTGA
GCGTGGCTCTCGCGGTATCATTGCAGCACTGGGGCCAGATGGTAAGCCCTCCCGTATCGTAGTTATCTAC
ACGACGGGGAGTCAGGCAACTATGGATGAACGAAATAGACAGATCGCTGAGATAGGTGCCTCACTGATTA
AGCATTGGTAACTGTCAGACGAAGGGAAATAAATAGTAGCCCGCCTGATGTGCGGGCTTTTTTTTGGTGG
TGGTTACCAGTGTCGCTTAGCTACCGTAGGTCCTCTTAGGCGGTCCGATTAGCGACATAGTCATCAAT
